>Addgene plasmid #170574 | ATGL*-V5-APEX2 | addgene full sequence | sequence record 352018 | Addgene Partial NGS Result
TGTAGTCTTATGCAATACTCTTGTAGTCTTGCAACATGGTAACGATGAGTTAGCAACATGCCTTACAAGG
AGAGAAAAAGCACCGTGCATGCCGATTGGTGGAAGTAAGGTGGTACGATCGTGCCTTATTAGGAAGGCAA
CAGACGGGTCTGACATGGATTGGACGAACCACTGAATTGCCGCATTGCAGAGATATTGTATTTAAGTGCC
TAGCTCGATACATAAACGGGTCTCTCTGGTTAGACCAGATCTGAGCCTGGGAGCTCTCTGGCTAACTAGG
GAACCCACTGCTTAAGCCTCAATAAAGCTTGCCTTGAGTGCTTCAAGTAGTGTGTGCCCGTCTGTTGTGT
GACTCTGGTAACTAGAGATCCCTCAGACCCTTTTAGTCAGTGTGGAAAATCTCTAGCAGTGGCGCCCGAA
CAGGGACTTGAAAGCGAAAGGGAAACCAGAGGAGCTCTCTCGACGCAGGACTCGGCTTGCTGAAGCGCGC
ACGGCAAGAGGCGAGGGGCGGCGACTGGTGAGTACGCCAAAAATTTTGACTAGCGGAGGCTAGAAGGAGA
GAGATGGGTGCGAGAGCGTCAGTATTAAGCGGGGGAGAATTAGATCGCGATGGGAAAAAATTCGGTTAAG
GCCAGGGGGAAAGAAAAAATATAAATTAAAACATATAGTATGGGCAAGCAGGGAGCTAGAACGATTCGCA
GTTAATCCTGGCCTGTTAGAAACATCAGAAGGCTGTAGACAAATACTGGGACAGCTACAACCATCCCTTC
AGACAGGATCAGAAGAACTTAGATCATTATATAATACAGTAGCAACCCTCTATTGTGTGCATCAAAGGAT
AGAGATAAAAGACACCAAGGAAGCTTTAGACAAGATAGAGGAAGAGCAAAACAAAAGTAAGACCACCGCA
CAGCAAGCGGCCGCTGATCTTCAGACCTGGAGGAGGAGATATGAGGGACAATTGGAGAAGTGAATTATAT
AAATATAAAGTAGTAAAAATTGAACCATTAGGAGTAGCACCCACCAAGGCAAAGAGAAGAGTGGTGCAGA
GAGAAAAAAGAGCAGTGGGAATAGGAGCTTTGTTCCTTGGGTTCTTGGGAGCAGCAGGAAGCACTATGGG
CGCAGCGTCAATGACGCTGACGGTACAGGCCAGACAATTATTGTCTGGTATAGTGCAGCAGCAGAACAAT
TTGCTGAGGGCTATTGAGGCGCAACAGCATCTGTTGCAACTCACAGTCTGGGGCATCAAGCAGCTCCAGG
CAAGAATCCTGGCTGTGGAAAGATACCTAAAGGATCAACAGCTCCTGGGGATTTGGGGTTGCTCTGGAAA
ACTCATTTGCACCACTGCTGTGCCTTGGAATGCTAGTTGGAGTAATAAATCTCTGGAACAGATTTGGAAT
CACACGACCTGGATGGAGTGGGACAGAGAAATTAACAATTACACAAGCTTAATACACTCCTTAATTGAAG
AATCGCAAAACCAGCAAGAAAAGAATGAACAAGAATTATTGGAATTAGATAAATGGGCAAGTTTGTGGAA
TTGGTTTAACATAACAAATTGGCTGTGGTATATAAAATTATTCATAATGATAGTAGGAGGCTTGGTAGGT
TTAAGAATAGTTTTTGCTGTACTTTCTATAGTGAATAGAGTTAGGCAGGGATATTCACCATTATCGTTTC
AGACCCACCTCCCAACCCCGAGGGGACCCGACAGGCCCGAAGGAATAGAAGAAGAAGGTGGAGAGAGAGA
CAGAGACAGATCCATTCGATTAGTGAACGGATCTCGACGGTATCGGTTAACTTTTAAAAGAAAAGGGGGG
ATTGGGGGGTACAGTGCAGGGGAAAGAATAGTAGACATAATAGCAACAGACATACAAACTAAAGAATTAC
AAAAACAAATTACAAAATTCAAAATTTTATCGATAAGCTTGGGAGTTCCGCGTTACATAACTTACGGTAA
ATGGCCCGCCTGGCTGACCGCCCAACGACCCCCGCCCATTGACGTCAATAATGACGTATGTTCCCATAGT
AACGCCAATAGGGACTTTCCATTGACGTCAATGGGTGGAGTATTTACGGTAAACTGCCCACTTGGCAGTA
CATCAAGTGTATCATATGCCAAGTACGCCCCCTATTGACGTCAATGACGGTAAATGGCCCGCCTGGCATT
ATGCCCAGTACATGACCTTATGGGACTTTCCTACTTGGCAGTACATCTACGTATTAGTCATCGCTATTAC
CATGGTGATGCGGTTTTGGCAGTACATCAATGGGCGTGGATAGCGGTTTGACTCACGGGGATTTCCAAGT
CTCCACCCCATTGACGTCAATGGGAGTTTGTTTTGGCACCAAAATCAACGGGACTTTCCAAAATGTCGTA
ACAACTCCGCCCCATTGACGCAAATGGGCGGTAGGCGTGTACGGTGGGAGGTCTATATAAGCAGAGCTCT
CCCTATCAGTGATAGAGATCTCCCTATCAGTGATAGAGATCGTCGACTAGTCCAGTGTGGTGGAATTCTG
CAGATATCAACAAGTTTGTACAAAAAAGCAGGCTTTAAAGGAACCAATTCAGTCGACTGGATCCGGTACC
GAATTCGCGGCCGCCACCATGTTTCCCCGCGAGAAGACGTGGAACATCTCGTTCGCGGGCTGCGGCTTCC
TCGGCGTCTACTACGTCGGCGTGGCCTCCTGCCTCCGCGAGCACGCGCCCTTCCTGGTGGCCAACGCCAC
GCACATCTACGGCGCCGCGGCCGGGGCGCTCACGGCCACGGCGCTGGTCACCGGGGTCTGCCTGGGTGAG
GCTGGTGCCAAGTTCATTGAGGTATCTAAAGAGGCCCGGAAGCGGTTCCTGGGCCCCCTGCACCCCTCCT
TCAACCTGGTAAAGATCATCCGCAGTTTCCTGCTGAAGGTCCTGCCTGCTGATAGCCATGAGCATGCCAG
TGGGCGCCTGGGCATCTCCCTGACCCGCGTGTCAGACGGCGAGAATGTCATTATATCCCACTTCAACTCC
AAGGACGAGCTCATCCAGGCCAATGTCTGCAGCGGTTTCATCCCCGTGTACTGTGGGCTCATCCCTCCCT
CCCTCCAGGGGGTGCGCTACGTGGATGGTGGCATTTCAGACAACCTGCCACTCTATGAGCTTAAGAACAC
CATCACAGTGTCCCCCTTCTCGGGCGAGAGTGACATCTGTCCGCAGGACAGCTCCACCAACATCCACGAG
CTGCGGGTCACCAACACCAGCATCCAGTTCAACCTGCGCAACCTCTACCGCCTCTCCAAGGCCCTCTTCC
CGCCGGAGCCCCTGGTGCTGCGAGAGATGTGCAAGCAGGGATACCGGGATGGCCTGCGCTTTCTGCAGCG
GAACGGCCTCCTGAACCGGCCCAACCCCTTGCTGGCGTTGCCCCCCGCCCGCCCCCACGGCCCAGAGGAC
AAGGACCAGGCAGTGGAGAGCGCCCAAGCGGAGGATTACTCGCAGCTGCCGGGAGAAGATCACATCCTGG
AGCACCTGCCCGCCCGGCTCAATGAGGCCCTGCTGGAGGCCTGCGTGGAGCCCACGGACCTGCTGACCAC
CCTCTCCAACATGCTGCCTGTGCGTCTGGCCACGGCCATGATGGTGCCCTACACGCTGCCACTGGAGAGC
GCTCTGTCCTTCACCATCCGCTTGCTGGAGTGGCTGCCCGACGTTCCCGAGGACATCCGGTGGATGAAGG
AGCAGACGGGCAGCATCTGCCAGTACCTGGTGATGCGCGCCAAGAGGAAGCTGGGCAGGCACCTGCCCTC
CAGGCTGCCGGAGCAGGTGGAGCTGCGCCGCGTCCAGTCGCTGCCGTCCGTGCCGCTGTCCTGCGCCGCC
TACAGAGAGGCACTGCCCGGCTGGATGCGCAACAACCTCTCGCTGGGGGACGCGCTGGCCAAGTGGGAGG
AGTGCCAGCGCCAGCTGCTGCTCGGCCTCTTCTGCACCAACGTGGCCTTCCCGCCCGAAGCTCTGCGCAT
GCGCGCACCCGCCGACCCGGCTCCCGCCCCCGCGGACCCAGCATCCCCGCAGCACCAGCTGGCCGGGCCT
GCCCCCTTGCTGAGCACCCCTGCTCCCGAGGCCCGGCCCGTGATCGGGGCCCTGGGGCTGAAGGATCCAG
GCAAGCCCATCCCCAACCCCCTGCTGGGCCTGGACAGCACCGGAAAGTCTTACCCAACTGTGAGTGCTGA
TTACCAGGACGCCGTTGAGAAGGCGAAGAAGAAGCTCAGAGGCTTCATCGCTGAGAAGAGATGCGCTCCT
CTAATGCTCCGTTTGGCATTCCACTCTGCTGGAACCTTTGACAAGGGCACGAAGACCGGTGGACCCTTCG
GAACCATCAAGCACCCTGCCGAACTGGCTCACAGCGCTAACAACGGTCTTGACATCGCTGTTAGGCTTTT
GGAGCCACTCAAGGCGGAGTTCCCTATTTTGAGCTACGCCGATTTCTACCAGTTGGCTGGCGTTGTTGCC
GTTGAGGTCACGGGTGGACCTAAGGTTCCATTCCACCCTGGAAGAGAGGACAAGCCTGAGCCACCACCAG
AGGGTCGCTTGCCCGATCCCACTAAGGGTTCTGACCATTTGAGAGATGTGTTTGGCAAAGCTATGGGGCT
TACTGACCAAGATATCGTTGCTCTATCTGGGGGTCACACTATTGGAGCTGCACACAAGGAGCGTTCTGGA
TTTGAGGGTCCCTGGACCTCTAATCCTCTTATTTTCGACAACTCATACTTCACGGAGTTGTTGAGTGGTG
AGAAGGAAGGTCTCCTTCAGCTACCTTCTGACAAGGCTCTTTTGTCTGACCCTGTATTCCGCCCTCTCGT
TGATAAATATGCAGCGGACGAAGATGCCTTCTTTGCTGATTACGCTGAGGCTCACCAAAAGCTTTCCGAG
CTTGGGTTTGCTGATGCCTAATGACTCGAGATATCTAGACCCAGCTTTCTTGTACAAAGTGGTTGATATC
CAGCACAGTGGCGGCCGCTCGACAATCAACCTCTGGATTACAAAATTTGTGAAAGATTGACTGGTATTCT
TAACTATGTTGCTCCTTTTACGCTATGTGGATACGCTGCTTTAATGCCTTTGTATCATGCTATTGCTTCC
CGTATGGCTTTCATTTTCTCCTCCTTGTATAAATCCTGGTTGCTGTCTCTTTATGAGGAGTTGTGGCCCG
TTGTCAGGCAACGTGGCGTGGTGTGCACTGTGTTTGCTGACGCAACCCCCACTGGTTGGGGCATTGCCAC
CACCTGTCAGCTCCTTTCCGGGACTTTCGCTTTCCCCCTCCCTATTGCCACGGCGGAACTCATCGCCGCC
TGCCTTGCCCGCTGCTGGACAGGGGCTCGGCTGTTGGGCACTGACAATTCCGTGGTGTTGTCGGGGAAGC
TGACGTCCTTTCCATGGCTGCTCGCCTGTGTTGCCACCTGGATTCTGCGCGGGACGTCCTTCTGCTACGT
CCCTTCGGCCCTCAATCCAGCGGACCTTCCTTCCCGCGGCCTGCTGCCGGCTCTGCGGCCTCTTCCGCGT
CTTCGCCTTCGCCCTCAGACGAGTCGGATCTCCCTTTGGGCCGCCTCCCCGCCTGGAATTCTACCGGGTA
GGGGAGGCGCTTTTCCCAAGGCAGTCTGGAGCATGCGCTTTAGCAGCCCCGCTGGGCACTTGGCGCTACA
CAAGTGGCCTCTGGCCTCGCACACATTCCACATCCACCGGTAGGCGCCAACCGGCTCCGTTCTTTGGTGG
CCCCTTCGCGCCACCTTCTACTCCTCCCCTAGTCAGGAAGTTCCCCCCCGCCCCGCAGCTCGCGTCGTGC
AGGACGTGACAAATGGAAGTAGCACGTCTCACTAGTCTCGTGCAGATGGACAGCACCGCTGAGCAATGGA
AGCGGGTAGGCCTTTGGGGCAGCGGCCAATAGCAGCTTTGCTCCTTCGCTTTCTGGGCTCAGAGGCTGGG
AAGGGGTGGGTCCGGGGGCGGGCTCAGGGGCGGGCTCAGGGGCGGGGCGGGCGCCCGAAGGTCCTCCGGA
GGCCCGGCATTCTGCACGCTTCAAAAGCGCACGTCTGCCGCGCTGTTCTCCTCTTCCTCATCTCCGGGCC
TTTCGACCTGCAGCCCAAGCTTACCATGACCGAGTACAAGCCCACGGTGCGCCTCGCCACCCGCGACGAC
GTCCCCAGGGCCGTACGCACCCTCGCCGCCGCGTTCGCCGACTACCCCGCCACGCGCCACACCGTCGATC
CGGACCGCCACATCGAGCGGGTCACCGAGCTGCAAGAACTCTTCCTCACGCGCGTCGGGCTCGACATCGG
CAAGGTGTGGGTCGCGGACGACGGCGCCGCGGTGGCGGTCTGGACCACGCCGGAGAGCGTCGAAGCGGGG
GCGGTGTTCGCCGAGATCGGCCCGCGCATGGCCGAGTTGAGCGGTTCCCGGCTGGCCGCGCAGCAACAGA
TGGAAGGCCTCCTGGCGCCGCACCGGCCCAAGGAGCCCGCGTGGTTCCTGGCCACCGTCGGCGTCTCGCC
CGACCACCAGGGCAAGGGTCTGGGCAGCGCCGTCGTGCTCCCCGGAGTGGAGGCGGCCGAGCGCGCCGGG
GTGCCCGCCTTCCTGGAGACCTCCGCGCCCCGCAACCTCCCCTTCTACGAGCGGCTCGGCTTCACCGTCA
CCGCCGACGTCGAGGTGCCCGAAGGACCGCGCACCTGGTGCATGACCCGCAAGCCCGGTGCCTGACGCCC
GCCCCACGACCCGCAGCGCCCGACCGAAAGGAGCGCACGACCCCATGCATCTCGAGGGCCCGGTACCTTT
AAGACCAATGACTTACAAGGCAGCTGTAGATCTTAGCCACTTTTTAAAAGAAAAGGGGGGACTGGAAGGG
CTAGCTCACTCCCAACGAAGACAAGATCTGCTTTTTGCTTGTACTGGGTCTCTCTGGTTAGACCAGATCT
GAGCCTGGGAGCTCTCTGGCTAACTAGGGAACCCACTGCTTAAGCCTCAATAAAGCTTGCCTTGAGTGCT
TCAAGTAGTGTGTGCCCGTCTGTTGTGTGACTCTGGTAACTAGAGATCCCTCAGACCCTTTTAGTCAGTG
TGGAAAATCTCTAGCAGTAGTAGTTCATGTCATCTTATTATTCAGTATTTATAACTTGCAAAGAAATGAA
TATCAGAGAGTGAGAGGAACTTGTTTATTGCAGCTTATAATGGTTACAAATAAAGCAATAGCATCACAAA
TTTCACAAATAAAGCATTTTTTTCACTGCATTCTAGTTGTGGTTTGTCCAAACTCATCAATGTATCTTAT
CATGTCTGGCTCTAGCTATCCCGCCCCTAACTCCGCCCATCCCGCCCCTAACTCCGCCCAGTTCCGCCCA
TTCTCCGCCCCATGGCTGACTAATTTTTTTTATTTATGCAGAGGCCGAGGCCGCCTCGGCCTCTGAGCTA
TTCCAGAAGTAGTGAGGAGGCTTTTTTGGAGGCCTAGGGACGTACCCAATTCGCCCTATAGTGAGTCGTA
TTACGCGCGCTCACTGGCCGTCGTTTTACAACGTCGTGACTGGGAAAACCCTGGCGTTACCCAACTTAAT
CGCCTTGCAGCACATCCCCCTTTCGCCAGCTGGCGTAATAGCGAAGAGGCCCGCACCGATCGCCCTTCCC
AACAGTTGCGCAGCCTGAATGGCGAATGGG
[124 nt withheld, positions 7661-7784]
C
[91 nt withheld, positions 7786-7876]
A
[49 nt withheld, positions 7878-7926]
CCTTTGACGTTGGAGTCCACGTTCTTT
[37 nt withheld, positions 7954-7990]
ACCCTATCTCGGTCTATTCTTTTGATTTATAAGGGATTTTGCCGATTTCGGCCTATTGGTTAAAAAATGA
GCTGATTTAACAAAAATTTAACGCGAATTTTAACAAAATATTAACGCTTACAATTTAGGTGGCACTTTTC
GGGGAAATGTGCGCGGAACCCCTATTTGTTTATTTTTCTAAATACATTCAAATATGTATCCGCTCATGAG
ACAATAACCCTGATAAATGCTTCAATAATATTGAAAAAGGAAGAGTATGAGTATTCAACATTTCCGTGTC
GCCCTTATTCCCTTTTTTGCGGCATTTTGCCTTCCTGTTTTTGCTCACCCAGAAACGCTGGTGAAAGTAA
AAGATGCTGAAGATCAGTTGGGTGCACGAGTGGGTTACATCGAACTGGATCTCAACAGCGGTAAGATCCT
TGAGAGTTTTCGCCCCGAAGAACGTTTTCCAATGATGAGCACTTTTAAAGTTCTGCTATGTGGCGCGGTA
TTATCCCGTATTGACGCCGGGCAAGAGCAACTCGGTCGCCGCATACACTATTCTCAGAATGACTTGGTTG
AGTACTCACCAGTCACAGAAAAGCATCTTACGGATGGCATGACAGTAAGAGAATTATGCAGTGCTGCCAT
AACCATGAGTGATAACACTGCGGCCAACTTACTTCTGACAACGATCGGAGGACCGAAGGAGCTAACCGCT
TTTTTGCACAACATGGGGGATCATGTAACTCGCCTTGATCGTTGGGAACCGGAGCTGAATGAAGCCATAC
CAAACGACGAGCGTGACACCACGATGCCTGTAGCAATGGCAACAACGTTGCGCAAACTATTAACTGGCGA
ACTACTTACTCTAGCTTCCCGGCAACAATTAATAGACTGGATGGAGGCGGATAAAGTTGCAGGACCACTT
CTGCGCTCGGCCCTTCCGGCTGGCTGGTTTATTGCTGATAAATCTGGAGCCGGTGAGCGTGGGTCTCGCG
GTATCATTGCAGCACTGGGGCCAGATGGTAAGCCCTCCCGTATCGTAGTTATCTACACGACGGGGAGTCA
GGCAACTATGGATGAACGAAATAGACAGATCGCTGAGATAGGTGCCTCACTGATTAAGCATTGGTAACTG
TCAGACCAAGTTTACTCATATATACTTTAGATTGATTTAAAACTTCATTTTTAATTTAAAAGGATCTAGG
TGAAGATCCTTTTTGATAATCTCATGACCAAAATCCCTTAACGTGAGTTTTCGTTCCACTGAGCGTCAGA
CCCCGTAGAAAAGATCAAAGGATCTTCTTGAGATCCTTTTTTTCTGCGCGTAATCTGCTGCTTGCAAACA
AAAAAACCACCGCTACCAGCGGTGGTTTGTTTGCCGGATCAAGAGCTACCAACTCTTTTTCCGAAGGTAA
CTGGCTTCAGCAGAGCGCAGATACCAAATACTGTTCTTCTAGTGTAGCCGTAGTTAGGCCACCACTTCAA
GAACTCTGTAGCACCGCCTACATACCTCGCTCTGCTAATCCTGTTACCAGTGGCTGCTGCCAGTGGCGAT
AAGTCGTGTCTTACCGGGTTGGACTCAAGACGATAGTTACCGGATAAGGCGCAGCGGTCGGGCTGAACGG
GGGGTTCGTGCACACAGCCCAGCTTGGAGCGAACGACCTACACCGAACTGAGATACCTACAGCGTGAGCT
ATGAGAAAGCGCCACGCTTCCCGAAGGGAGAAAGGCGGACAGGTATCCGGTAAGCGGCAGGGTCGGAACA
GGAGAGCGCACGAGGGAGCTTCCAGGGGGAAACGCCTGGTATCTTTATAGTCCTGTCGGGTTTCGCCACC
TCTGACTTGAGCGTCGATTTTTGTGATGCTCGTCAGGGGGGCGGAGCCTATGGAAAAACGCCAGCAACGC
GGCCTTTTTACGGTTCCTGGCCTTTTGCTGGCCTTTTGCTCACATGTTCTTTCCTGCGTTATCCCCTGAT
TCTGTGGATAACCGTATTACCGCCTTTGAGTGAGCTGATACCGCTCGCCGCAGCCGAACGACCGAGCGCA
GCGAGTCAGTGAGCGAGGAAGCGGAAGAGCGCCCAATACGCAAACCGCCTCTCCCCGCGCGTTGGCCGAT
TCATTAATGCAGCTGGCACGACAGGTTTCCCGACTGGAAAGCGGGCAGTGAGCGCAACGCAATTAATGTG
AGTTAGCTCACTCATTAGGCACCCCAGGCTTTACACTTTATGCTTCCGGCTCGTATGTTGTGTGGAATTG
TGAGCGGATAACAATTTCACACAGGAAACAGCTATGACCATGATTACGCCAAGCGCGCAATTAACCCTCA
CTAAAGGGAACAAAAGCTGGAGCTGCAAGCTTAA
Features (pLannotate 1.2.2; 33 found; start..end, strand, type, name):
      1..227     +  promoter       RSV promoter: Rous sarcoma virus enhancer/promoter
    228..408     +  LTR            5' LTR (truncated): truncated 5' long terminal repeat (LTR) from HIV-1
    455..580     +  misc_feature   HIV-1 Ψ: packaging signal of human immunodeficiency virus type 1
    564..927     +  CDS            HIV-1 gag (fragment): gag protein from human immunodeficiency virus 1; gag
   1073..1306    +  misc_feature   RRE: The Rev response element (RRE) of HIV-1 allows for Rev-dependent mRNA export from the nucleus to the cytoplasm.
   1683..1783    +  CDS            Rev (fragment): human immunodeficiency virus 1 (HIV-1) Rev protein; rev; enhances nuclear export of unspliced and incompletely spliced viral mRNAs
   1802..1918    +  misc_feature   cPPT/CTS: central polypurine tract and central termination sequence of HIV-1
   1941..2244    +  enhancer       CMV enhancer: human cytomegalovirus immediate early enhancer
   2245..2448    +  promoter       CMV promoter: human cytomegalovirus (CMV) immediate early promoter
   2450..2469    +  promoter       PLtetO-1 promoter (fragment): modified phage lambda PL promoter with tet operator sites (Lutz and Bujard, 1997)
   2471..2490    +  promoter       PLtetO-1 promoter (fragment): modified phage lambda PL promoter with tet operator sites (Lutz and Bujard, 1997)
   2530..2554    +  protein_bind   attB1: mutant version of attB; recombination site for the Gateway® BP reaction BP Clonase™
   2609..4120    +  CDS            PNPLA2: PLPL2_HUMAN - Also known as ATGL From Homo sapiens (Human).
   4172..4918    +  CDS            APEX2: soybean ascorbate peroxidase, engineered to serve as a monomeric tag for electron microscopy and live-cell proteomics (Lam et al., 2015) more active than the original APEX due to the A134P mutation
   4939..4963    -  protein_bind   attB2: mutant version of attB; recombination site for the Gateway® BP reaction BP Clonase™
   4994..5582    +  misc_feature   WPRE: woodchuck hepatitis virus posttranscriptional regulatory element
   5596..6095    +  promoter       PGK promoter: mouse phosphoglycerate kinase 1 promoter
   6116..6715    +  CDS            PuroR: puromycin N-acetyltransferase; pac from Streptomyces alboniger; confers resistance to puromycin
   6783..6920    +  CDS            nef (fragment): NEF_HV1LA - Experimental evidence at protein level: Swiss-Prot protein existence level 1. Extracellular Nef protein targets CD4(+) T-lymphocytes for apoptosis by interacting with CXCR4 surface receptors. From Human immunodeficiency virus type 1 group M subtype B (isolate Lai) (HIV-1).
   6906..7086    +  LTR            5' LTR (truncated): truncated 5' long terminal repeat (LTR) from HIV-1
   7158..7279    +  polyA_signal   SV40 poly(A) signal: SV40 polyadenylation signal
   7319..7454    +  rep_origin     SV40 ori: SV40 origin of replication
   7475..7493    -  promoter       T7 promoter: promoter for bacteriophage T7 RNA polymerase
   7501..7656    +  CDS            lacZα (fragment): LacZα fragment of β-galactosidase; lacZ fragment
   7661..8089    +  rep_origin     f1 ori (sequence partly withheld): f1 bacteriophage origin of replication; arrow indicates direction of (+) strand synthesis
   8142..8246    +  promoter       AmpR promoter: bla
   8247..9107    +  CDS            AmpR: β-lactamase; bla; confers resistance to ampicillin, carbenicillin, and related antibiotics
   9278..9866    +  rep_origin     ori: high-copy-number ColE1/pMB1/pBR322/pUC origin of replication
  10049..10141   +  CDS            lacI (fragment): lac repressor; lacI; The lac repressor binds to the lac operator to inhibit transcription in E. coli. This inhibition can be relieved by adding lactose or isopropyl-β-D-thiogalactopyranoside (IPTG).
  10154..10175   +  protein_bind   CAP binding site: CAP binding activates transcription in the presence of cAMP. E. coli catabolite activator protein
  10190..10220   +  promoter       lac promoter: promoter for the E. coli lac operon
  10228..10244   +  protein_bind   lac operator: The lac repressor binds to the lac operator to inhibit transcription in E. coli. This inhibition can be relieved by adding lactose or isopropyl-β-D-thiogalactopyranoside (IPTG). lac repressor encoded by lacI
  10289..10307   +  promoter       T3 promoter: promoter for bacteriophage T3 RNA polymerase
