[The description below was written by a language model from this plasmid's Addgene catalogue record and pLannotate feature annotations shown in this document.]
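Description:
ATGL*-V5-APEX2 is a lentiviral mammalian expression plasmid built on the pLenti CMV/TO Puro DEST Gateway backbone. It carries human adipose triglyceride lipase (ATGL, gene PNPLA2) with a serine 47 to alanine substitution, fused at its C terminus to a V5 epitope and the engineered soybean ascorbate peroxidase APEX2. The fusion sits between attB1 and attB2 sites, consistent with Gateway recombination into the destination vector, although the record lists the cloning method as unknown. Expression is driven by the CMV enhancer/promoter followed by two short tet operator matches, the "TO" arrangement that lets transcription be repressed in cells expressing the Tet repressor and induced with tetracycline or doxycycline. A WPRE downstream of the insert enhances transcript expression. A separate mouse PGK promoter drives puromycin N-acetyltransferase for selection of transduced cells.

The viral framework is of the third-generation type: an RSV promoter fused to a truncated HIV-1 5' LTR, the Ψ packaging signal with a gag fragment, RRE, cPPT/CTS, and a truncated 3' LTR followed by an SV40 polyadenylation signal. Packaging functions must therefore be supplied in trans. In bacteria the plasmid is maintained through a high-copy ColE1/pUC-type origin and ampicillin resistance; an f1 origin and SV40 origin are also present. The V5 tag is not separately annotated, though a short gap lies between the PNPLA2 and APEX2 coding regions. The feature table comes from a partial sequencing result of 10,334 nt, shorter than the catalogued total of 11,901 bp. According to the associated publication, the construct serves APEX2 proximity labeling to define lipid droplet proteomes.
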