Addgene plasmid #170574: ATGL*-V5-APEX2
Purpose: A C-terminal APEX2 fusion to the human ATGL S47A protein
Depositing lab: James Olzmann. Depositing organization: University of California, Berkeley. Publication: A Proximity Labeling Strategy Provides Insights into the Composition and Dynamics of Lipid Droplet Proteomes. Bersuker K, Peterson CWH, To M, Sahl SJ, Savikhin V, Grossman EA, Nomura DK, Olzmann JA. Dev Cell. 2018 Jan 8;44(1):97-112.e7. doi: 10.1016/j.devcel.2017.11.020. Epub 2017 Dec 21. PubMed 29275994.
Backbone
  Vector backbone: pLenti CMV/TO Puro DEST
  Backbone size w/o insert (bp): 9594
  Total vector size (bp): 11901
  Vector type: Mammalian Expression, Lentiviral
  Selectable markers: Puromycin
Growth in bacteria
  Bacterial resistance: Ampicillin, 100 μg/mL
  Growth temperature: 37°C
  Growth strain: NEB Stable
  Copy number: Unknown
Gene/Insert
  Gene/Insert name: ATGL*
  Species: H. sapiens (human)
  Insert size (bp): 2307
  Mutation: changed serine 47 to alanine
  Entrez Gene: PNPLA2 (a.k.a. 1110001C14Rik, ATGL, FP17548, PEDF-R, TTS-2.2, TTS2, iPLA2zeta)
  Promoter: CMV
  Tag / fusion protein: V5-APEX2 (C terminal on insert)
  Cloning method: Unknown
  Sequencing primers: 5′ CMV forward; 3′ WPRE-R
Terms and licenses: Academic/Nonprofit Terms; Industry Terms: Not Available to Industry
How to cite: ATGL*-V5-APEX2 was a gift from James Olzmann (Addgene plasmid # 170574 ; http://n2t.net/addgene:170574 ; RRID:Addgene_170574)
