>Addgene plasmid #170574 | ATGL*-V5-APEX2 | depositor partial sequence | sequence record 330683 | CMV Forward primer
TGGATCCGGTACCGAATTCGCGGCCGCCACCATGTTTCCCCGCGAGAAGACGTGGAACATCTCGTTCGCG
GGCTGCGGCTTCCTCGGCGTCTACTACGTCGGCGTGGCCTCCTGCCTCCGCGAGCACGCGCCCTTCCTGG
TGGCCAACGCCACGCACATCTACGGCGCCGCGGCCGGGGCGCTCACGGCCACGGCGCTGGTCACCGGGGT
CTGCCTGGGTGAGGCTGGTGCCAAGTTCATTGAGGTATCTAAAGAGGCCCGGAAGCGGTTCCTGGGCCCC
CTGCACCCCTCCTTCAACCTGGTAAAGATCATCCGCAGTTTCCTGCTGAAGGTCCTGCCTGCTGATAGCC
ATGAGCATGCCAGTGGGCGCCTGGGCATCTCCCTGACCCGCGTGTCAGACGGCGAGAATGTCATTATATC
CCACTTCAACTCCAAGGACGAGCTCATCCAGGCCAATGTCTGCAGCGGTTTCATCCCCGTGTACTGTGGG
CTCATCCCTCCCTCCCTCCAGGGGGTGCGCTACGTGGATGGTGGCATTTCAGACAACCTGCCACTCTATG
AGCTTAAGAACACCATCACAGTGTCCCCCTTCTCGGGCGAGAGTGACATCTGTCCGCAGGACAGCTCCAC
CAACATCCACGAGCTGCGGGTCACCAACACCAGCATCCAGTTCAACCTGCGCAACCTCTACCGCCTCTCC
AAGGCCCTCTTCCCGCCGGAGCCCCTGGTGCTGCGAGAGATG
