>Addgene plasmid #170574 | ATGL*-V5-APEX2 | depositor partial sequence | sequence record 330684 | WPRE Reverse primer
GCCGCCACTGTGCTGGATATCAACCACTTTGTACAAGAAAGCTGGGTCTAGATATCTCGAGTCATTAGGC
ATCAGCAAACCCAAGCTCGGAAAGCTTTTGGTGAGCCTCAGCGTAATCAGCAAAGAAGGCATCTTCGTCC
GCTGCATATTTATCAACGAGAGGGCGGAATACAGGGTCAGACAAAAGAGCCTTGTCAGAAGGTAGCTGAA
GGAGACCTTCCTTCTCACCACTCAACAACTCCGTGAAGTATGAGTTGTCGAAAATAAGAGGATTAGAGGT
CCAGGGACCCTCAAATCCAGAACGCTCCTTGTGTGCAGCTCCAATAGTGTGACCCCCAGATAGAGCAACG
ATATCTTGGTCAGTAAGCCCCATAGCTTTGCCAAACACATCTCTCAAATGGTCAGAACCCTTAGTGGGAT
CGGGCAAGCGACCCTCTGGTGGTGGCTCAGGCTTGTCCTCTCTTCCAGGGTGGAATGGAACCTTAGGTCC
ACCCGTGACCTCAACGGCAACAACGCCAGCCAACTGGTAGAAATCGGCGTAGCTCAAAATAGGGAACTCC
GCCTTGAGTGGCTCCAAAAGCCTAACAGCGATGTCAAGACCGTTGTTAGCGCTGTGAGCCAGTTCGGCAG
GGTGCTTGATGGTTCCGAAGGGTCCACCGGTCTTCGTGCCCTTGTCAAAGGTTCCAGCAGAGTGGAATGC
CAAACGGAGCATTAGAGGAGCGCATCTCTTCTCAGCGATGAAGCCTCTGAGCTTCTTCTTCGCCTTCTCA
ACGGCGTCCTGGTAATCAGCACTCACAGTTGGGTAAGACTTTCCGGTGCTGTCCAGGCCCAGCAGGGGGT
TGGGGATGGGCT
